>Addgene plasmid #15007 | pCX-EGFP c-Abl | addgene partial sequence | sequence record 21561 | IRES-R 5'-CCTCACATTGCCAAAAGACG-3'
CCGGCCTTATTCCAAGCGGCTTCGGCCAGTAACGTTAGGGGGGGGGGGCGGAATTGATCCCGCTAGAGGG
AAACCGTTGCTAGCTTAAGTTAGTTAACAATTGTTACCGCGGCCGCTTAATTAAGGATCCGGCGCGCCCC
CGGGTACCGAGCTCGAATTCGATATCAAGCTTGCTGTCCAAGATCTGCCGGGCACACTGCTGAAGATACT
GAGAGCAGGTGACAGACCACACTGCCCAGCTCCTGTTTCCAGTGCCCACCCATCTGGGCCCCTGGCTTTA
GCACCTCATGACCCTTAAAGCGACAGCTTCCTTCCAATGAAAACACAGTGAGCACAGGCTCTCGGGGACA
GTTTGTAAGCATCAAAGGTGCAGGTACAGTAAGCACAGGGGCTCCCATGCCTTGGTGACAAGAAGGTCCA
TCAGAGGAGGTCGTTCTGCAAGGACAGGGAAGAGCACTCCAGGCTGACCTGGGAGCTGGGTCTGAGGCAC
CGGGGAGTGAGAAGCCTGGTGGCCAGGCAGGCCAGATGTAGTCTTCAGAGCAGGAGACCCATCCACAGGC
AGTGAGGAGAGGTGGCTGACGCCTGGGCTGGACAGGAAAGGTGCAGGGCAGCTGGTGCACAACACAGGAG
GAAGAGCCAACTCCACCAGGCTCCA
