>Addgene plasmid #15007 | pCX-EGFP c-Abl | addgene partial sequence | sequence record 97832 | pBABE5 5'-CTTTATCCAGCCCTCAC-3'
ATATGAGATCTTATATGGGGCACCCCCGCCCCTTGTAAACTTCCCTGACCCTGACATGACAAGAGTTACT
AACAGCCCCTCTCTCCAAGCTCACTTACAGGCTCTCTACTTAGTCCAGCACGAAGTCTGGAGACCTCTGG
CGGCAGCCTACCAAGAACAACTGGACCGACCGGTGGTACCTCACCCTTACCGAGTCGGCGACACAGTGTG
GGTCCGCCGACACCAGACTAAGAACCTAGAACCTCGCTGGAAAGGACCTTACACAGTCCTGCTGACCACC
CCCACCGCCCTCAAAGTAGACGGCATCGCAGCTTGGATACACGCCGCCCACGTGAAGGCTGCCGACCCCG
GGGGTGGACCATCCTCTAGACTGCCGGATCCCAGTGTGGTGGTACGGGAATTCCGCACCTATTATTGCTT
TATGGGGCAGCAGCCTGGAAAAGTTCTTGGGGACCAAAGAAGGCCTAGTTTGCCCGCCCTGCATTTTATC
AAAGGGGCAGGGAAGAGGGACTCATCGAGGCATGGGGGCCCACACTGCAATGTCTTTGTGGAACACGAAG
CCCTGCAGAGGCCAGTGGCATCTGACTTTGAGCCCCAGGGTCTCAGCGAAGCAGCTCGATGGAACTCCAA
GGAAAACCTTCTTGCTGGGCCCAGTGAAAATGACCCCAACCTTTTTGTGGCACTCTATGATTTTGTGGCC
AGTGGAGATAACACTCTCAGCATCACTAAAGGTGAAAAGCTCCGGGTCTTGGGTTATAATCACAATGGGG
AATGGTGTGAAGCCCAAACGAAAAATGGCCAAGGATGGGTCCCAAGCAACTACATCACCCCCGTCAACAG
CCTGGAGAAACATTCCTGGTATCATGGCCCTGTATCTCGGAATGCTGCTGAGTATCTGCTGAGCAGCGGA
A
