[The description below was written by a language model from this plasmid's Addgene catalogue record.]
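Description:
pCX-EGFP c-Abl is a mammalian expression plasmid built on the pCX-EGFP backbone (about 6.2 kb without the insert) and carrying the mouse c-Abl coding sequence, the product of the Abl1 gene, which encodes a non-receptor tyrosine kinase. The insert was introduced by restriction enzyme cloning. In bacteria the plasmid is maintained as a high-copy construct under ampicillin selection. The record does not specify the origin of replication or the size of the insert, and no mammalian selection marker is listed.

The catalogue entry lists the downstream element as "IRES EGFP", located C-terminal to the insert and supplied by the backbone. An internal ribosome entry site allows a second open reading frame to be translated from the same transcript. This arrangement therefore implies a bicistronic message in which c-Abl and EGFP are made as separate proteins rather than as a fusion. EGFP then marks transfected cells that also express the kinase and leaves the c-Abl polypeptide untagged. The promoter driving the cassette is not stated in the record. Vectors in the pCX family generally use a CAG-type promoter (CMV enhancer with chicken beta-actin promoter), but that cannot be confirmed from the fields given. No feature table accompanies the entry, so polyadenylation signals and other regulatory elements are likewise undocumented.

The construct is suited to overexpressing mouse c-Abl in cultured mammalian cells, with green fluorescence available to identify or sort the expressing cells, for example in studies of Abl kinase signalling. The record does not describe a specific intended application.
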