Addgene plasmid #15007: pCX-EGFP c-Abl
Depositing lab: Raymond Birge. Depositing organization: Rutgers, The State University of New Jersey.
Backbone
  Vector backbone: pCX-EGFP
  Backbone size w/o insert (bp): 6182
  Vector type: Mammalian Expression
Growth in bacteria
  Bacterial resistance: Ampicillin, 100 μg/mL
  Growth temperature: 37°C
  Growth strain: DH5alpha
  Copy number: High Copy
Gene/Insert
  Gene/Insert name: c-Abl
  Species: M. musculus (mouse)
  Entrez Gene: Abl1 (a.k.a. Abl, E430008G22Rik, c-Abl)
  Tag / fusion protein: IRES EGFP (C terminal on backbone)
  Cloning method: Restriction Enzyme
  Sequencing primers: 5′ n/a
Resource information
  A portion of this plasmid was derived from a plasmid made by: C-Abl was originally from D Baltimore.
Terms and licenses: Academic/Nonprofit Terms; Industry Terms: Not Available to Industry
How to cite: pCX-EGFP c-Abl was a gift from Raymond Birge (Addgene plasmid # 15007 ; http://n2t.net/addgene:15007 ; RRID:Addgene_15007)
